Addgene plasmid #159627: RKS-Fzd8 subtype NGS Wnt
Purpose: Express Fzd8 subtype NGS Wnt in mammalian cells
Depositing lab: Chris Garcia. Depositing organization: Stanford University. Publication: Next-Generation Surrogate Wnts Support Organoid Growth and Deconvolute Frizzled Pleiotropy In Vivo. Miao Y, Ha A, de Lau W, Yuki K, Santos AJM, You C, Geurts MH, Puschhof J, Pleguezuelos-Manzano C, Peng WC, Senlice R, Piani C, Buikema JW, Gbenedio OM, Vallon M, Yuan J, de Haan S, Hemrika W, Rosch K, Dang LT, Baker D, Ott M, Depeille P, Wu SM, Drost J, Nusse R, Roose JP, Piehler J, Boj SF, Janda CY, Clevers H, Kuo CJ, Garcia KC. Cell Stem Cell. 2020 Aug 14. pii: S1934-5909(20)30358-1. doi: 10.1016/j.stem.2020.07.020. PubMed 32818433.
Backbone
  Vector backbone: RKS vector
  Vector type: Mammalian Expression, Lentiviral
Growth in bacteria
  Bacterial resistance: Ampicillin, 100 μg/mL
  Growth temperature: 37°C
  Growth strain: NEB Stable
  Copy number: High Copy
Gene/Insert
  Gene/Insert name: Fzd8 subtype NGS Wnt
  Species: Synthetic
  Insert size (bp): 966
  Tag / fusion protein: His tag
  Cloning method: Gibson Cloning
  Sequencing primers: 5′ CGCGCGCTTCTGCTTCCCGAGC; 3′ GCGGCTTCGGCCAGTAACG
Terms and licenses: Academic/Nonprofit Terms; Industry Terms: Not Available to Industry
How to cite: RKS-Fzd8 subtype NGS Wnt was a gift from Chris Garcia (Addgene plasmid # 159627 ; http://n2t.net/addgene:159627 ; RRID:Addgene_159627)
