[The description below was written by a language model from this plasmid's Addgene catalogue record and pLannotate feature annotations shown in this document.]
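Description:
RKS-Fzd8 subtype NGS Wnt is an 8,470-nt lentiviral transfer plasmid for mammalian expression, built on the RKS vector backbone and designed to express a synthetic "next-generation surrogate" (NGS) Wnt selective for the Frizzled-8 subtype. It is maintained in E. coli through a high-copy ColE1/pUC-type origin and an ampicillin resistance gene (β-lactamase with its own promoter).

The viral portion has a third-generation layout. An RSV promoter is fused to a truncated HIV-1 5' LTR to drive genomic RNA production without Tat. It is followed by the Ψ packaging signal with a gag fragment, the Rev response element for nuclear export of unspliced RNA, and the cPPT/CTS, which aids nuclear import. The 3' end carries a self-inactivating ΔU3 LTR, annotated only in fragments, with a loxP site embedded in it and a bGH polyadenylation signal downstream.

Within the provirus, an SFFV promoter drives the 966-bp synthetic insert, which the record says carries a His tag. The annotation tool recognises only a human DKK1-derived segment within the insert. That would be consistent with a surrogate agonist that pairs an LRP5/6-binding module with a Frizzled-binding module, but the Frizzled-binding portion and the tag position are not annotated. An EMCV IRES then allows EGFP to be translated from the same transcript, marking transfected or transduced cells, and a WPRE enhances transcript stability and expression.

The stated purpose is to express the Fzd8-subtype surrogate Wnt in mammalian cells. The associated work concerns supporting organoid growth and dissecting Frizzled subtype-specific signalling.
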