Features (pLannotate 1.2.2; 24 found; start..end, strand, type, name):
      1..227     +  promoter       RSV promoter: Rous sarcoma virus enhancer/promoter
    228..408     +  LTR            5' LTR (truncated): truncated 5' long terminal repeat (LTR) from HIV-1
    455..580     +  misc_feature   HIV-1 Ψ: packaging signal of human immunodeficiency virus type 1
    564..902     +  CDS            HIV-1 gag (fragment): gag protein from human immunodeficiency virus 1; gag
   1072..1305    +  misc_feature   RRE: The Rev response element (RRE) of HIV-1 allows for Rev-dependent mRNA export from the nucleus to the cytoplasm.
   1682..1782    +  CDS            Rev (fragment): human immunodeficiency virus 1 (HIV-1) Rev protein; rev; enhances nuclear export of unspliced and incompletely spliced viral mRNAs
   1801..1918    +  misc_feature   cPPT/CTS: central polypurine tract and central termination sequence of HIV-1
   2615..3016    +  promoter       SFFV promoter: spleen focus-forming virus long terminal repeat (LTR) promoter
   3687..3962    +  CDS            DKK1 (fragment): DKK1_HUMAN - Experimental evidence at protein level: Swiss-Prot protein existence level 1. Antagonizes canonical Wnt signaling by inhibiting LRP5/6 interaction with Wnt and by forming a ternary complex with the transmembrane protein KREMEN that promotes internalization of LRP5/6 (PubMed:22000856). DKKs play an important role in vertebrate development, where they locally inhibit Wnt regulated processes such as antero-posterior axial patterning, limb development, somitogenesis and eye formation. In the adult, Dkks are implicated in bone formation and bone disease, cancer and Alzheimer disease (P
   4120..4582    +  misc_feature   IRES: internal ribosome entry site (IRES) of the encephalomyocarditis virus (EMCV)
   4611..5327    +  CDS            EGFP: EGFP is a basic (constitutively fluorescent) green fluorescent protein published in 1996, derived from Aequorea victoria. It is reported to be a rapidly-maturing weak dimer with moderate acid sensitivity.
   5346..5405    +  CDS            S (fragment): HBSAG_WHV6 - Experimental evidence at transcript level: Swiss-Prot protein existence level 2. The middle envelope protein plays an important role in the budding of the virion. It is involved in the induction of budding in a nucleocapsid independent way. In this process the majority of envelope proteins bud to form subviral lipoprotein particles of 22 nm of diameter that do not contain a nucleocapsid (By similarity). From Woodchuck hepatitis B virus (isolate w64/pWS23) (WHV).
   5537..5925    +  misc_feature   WPRE: woodchuck hepatitis virus posttranscriptional regulatory element
   5942..5961    +  misc_feature   cPPT/CTS (fragment): central polypurine tract and central termination sequence of HIV-1
   5963..5997    +  LTR            3' LTR (ΔU3) (fragment): self-inactivating 3' long terminal repeat (LTR) from HIV-1
   6001..6034    +  protein_bind   loxP: Cre-mediated recombination occurs in the 8-bp core sequence (GCATACAT). Cre recombinase
   6037..6080    -  polyA_signal   SV40 poly(A) signal (fragment): SV40 polyadenylation signal
   6084..6128    -  polyA_signal   SV40 poly(A) signal (fragment): SV40 polyadenylation signal
   6144..6204    +  ncRNA          mir-TAR: Accession: RF00250 - Trans-activation response element (TAR)
   6245..6469    +  polyA_signal   bGH poly(A) signal: bovine growth hormone polyadenylation signal
   6474..6530    -  CDS            lacI (fragment): lac repressor; lacI; The lac repressor binds to the lac operator to inhibit transcription in E. coli. This inhibition can be relieved by adding lactose or isopropyl-β-D-thiogalactopyranoside (IPTG).
   6713..7301    -  rep_origin     ori: high-copy-number ColE1/pMB1/pBR322/pUC origin of replication
   7472..8332    -  CDS            AmpR: β-lactamase; bla; confers resistance to ampicillin, carbenicillin, and related antibiotics
   8333..8437    -  promoter       AmpR promoter: bla
>Addgene plasmid #159627 | RKS-Fzd8 subtype NGS Wnt | addgene full sequence | sequence record 313516 | Addgene NGS Result
TGTAGTCTTATGCAATACTCTTGTAGTCTTGCAACATGGTAACGATGAGTTAGCAACATGCCTTACAAGG
AGAGAAAAAGCACCGTGCATGCCGATTGGTGGAAGTAAGGTGGTACGATCGTGCCTTATTAGGAAGGCAA
CAGACGGGTCTGACATGGATTGGACGAACCACTGAATTGCCGCATTGCAGAGATATTGTATTTAAGTGCC
TAGCTCGATACATAAACGGGTCTCTCTGGTTAGACCAGATCTGAGCCTGGGAGCTCTCTGGCTAACTAGG
GAACCCACTGCTTAAGCCTCAATAAAGCTTGCCTTGAGTGCTTCAAGTAGTGTGTGCCCGTCTGTTGTGT
GACTCTGGTAACTAGAGATCCCTCAGACCCTTTTAGTCAGTGTGGAAAATCTCTAGCAGTGGCGCCCGAA
CAGGGACTTGAAAGCGAAAGGGAAACCAGAGGAGCTCTCTCGACGCAGGACTCGGCTTGCTGAAGCGCGC
ACGGCAAGAGGCGAGGGGCGGCGACTGGTGAGTACGCCAAAAATTTTGACTAGCGGAGGCTAGAAGGAGA
GAGATGGGTGCGAGAGCGTCAGTATTAAGCGGGGGAGAATTAGATCGCGATGGGAAAAAATTCGGTTAAG
GCCAGGGGGAAAGAAAAAATATAAATTAAAACATATAGTATGGGCAAGCAGGGAGCTAGAACGATTCGCA
GTTAATCCTGGCCTGTTAGAAACATCAGAAGGCTGTAGACAAATACTGGGACAGCTACAACCATCCCTTC
AGACAGGATCAGAAGAACTTAGATCATTATATAATACAGTAGCAACCCTCTATTGTGTGCATCAAAGGAT
AGAGATAAAAGACACCAAGGAAGCTTTAGACAAGATAGAGGAAGAGCAAAACAAAAGTAAGACCACCGCA
CAGCAAGCGGCCCTGATCTTCAGACCTGGAGGAGGAGATATGAGGGACAATTGGAGAAGTGAATTATATA
AATATAAAGTAGTAAAAATTGAACCATTAGGAGTAGCACCCACCAAGGCAAAGAGAAGAGTGGTGCAGAG
AGAAAAAAGAGCAGTGGGAATAGGAGCTTTGTTCCTTGGGTTCTTGGGAGCAGCAGGAAGCACTATGGGC
GCAGCGTCAATGACGCTGACGGTACAGGCCAGACAATTATTGTCTGGTATAGTGCAGCAGCAGAACAATT
TGCTGAGGGCTATTGAGGCGCAACAGCATCTGTTGCAACTCACAGTCTGGGGCATCAAGCAGCTCCAGGC
AAGAATCCTGGCTGTGGAAAGATACCTAAAGGATCAACAGCTCCTGGGGATTTGGGGTTGCTCTGGAAAA
CTCATTTGCACCACTGCTGTGCCTTGGAATGCTAGTTGGAGTAATGAATCTCTGGAACAGATTTGGAATC
ACACGACCTGGATGGAGTGGGACAGAGAAATTAACAATTACACAAGCTTAATACACTCCTTAATTGAAGA
ATCGCAAAACCAGCAAGAAAAGAATGAACAAGAATTATTGGAATTAGATAAATGGGCAAGTTTGTGGAAT
TGGTTTAACATAACAAATTGGCTGTGGTATATAAAATTATTCATAATGATAGTAGGAGGCTTGGTAGGTT
TAAGAATAGTTTTTGCTGTACTTTCTATAGTGAATAGAGTTAGGCAGGGATATTCACCATTATCGTTTCA
GACCCACCTCCCAACCCCGAGGGGACCCGACAGGCCCGAAGGAATAGAAGAAGAAGGTGGAGAGAGAGAC
AGAGACAGATCCATTCGATTAGTGAACGGATCTCGACGGTATCGGTTAACTTTTAAAAGAAAAGGGGGGA
TTGGGGGGTACAGTGCAGGGGAAAGAATAGTAGACATAATAGCAACAGACATACAAACTAAAGAATTACA
AAAACAAATTACAAAAATTCAAAATTTTATCGATTACGCGTCACTGGCATCTGAAGCACCACCAGCGAGC
GAGAGCTAGAGAGAAGGAAAGCCACCGACTTCACCGCCTCCGAGCTGCTCCGGGTCGCGGGTCTGCAGCG
TCTCCGGCCCTCCGCGCCTACAGCTCAAGCCACATCCGAAGGGGGAGGGAGCCGGGAGCTGCGCGCGGGG
CCGCTGGGGGGAGGGGTGGCACCGCCCACGCCGGGCGGCCACGAAGGGCGGGGCAGCGGGCGCGCGCCCG
GCGGGGGGAGGGGCCGCGCGCCGCGCCCGCTGGGAATTGGGGCCCTAGGGGGAGGGCGGAGGCGCCGACG
ACCGCGGCACTTACCGTTCGCGGCGTGGCGCCCGGTGGTCCCCAAGGGGAGGGAAGGGGGAGGCGGGGCG
AGGACAGTGACCGGAGTCTCCTCAGCGGTGGCTTTTCTGCTTGGCAGCCTCAGCGGCTGGCGCCAAAACC
GGACTCCGCCCACTTCCTCGCCCCTGCGGTGCGAGGGTGTGGAATCCTCCAGACGCTGGGGGAGGGGGAG
TTGGGAGCTTAAAAACTAGTACCCCTTTGGGACCACTTTCAGCAGCGAACTCTCCTGTACACCAGGGGTC
AGTTCCACAGACGCGGGCCAGGGGTGGGTCATTGCGGCGTGAACAATAATTTGACTAGAAGTTGATTCGG
GTGTTTCCGGAATTCCTAGCTGCAGTAACGCCATTTTGCAAGGCATGGAAAAATACCAAACCAAGAATAG
AGAAGTTCAGATCAAGGGCGGGTACATGAAAATAGCTAACGTTGGGCCAAACAGGATATCTGCGGTGAGC
AGTTTCGGCCCCGGCCCGGGGCCAAGAACAGATGGTCACCGCAGTTTCGGCCCCGGCCCGAGGCCAAGAA
CAGATGGTCCCCAGATATGGCCCAACCCTCAGCAGTTTCTTAAGACCCATCAGATGTTTCCAGGCTCCCC
CAAGGACCTGAAATGACCCTGCGCCTTATTTGAATTAACCAATCAGCCTGCTTCTCGCTTCTGTTCGCGC
GCTTCTGCTTCCCGAGCTCTATAAAAGAGCTCACAACCCCTCACTCGGCGCGCCAGTCCTCCGACAGACT
GAGTCGCCCGCTCGAGGCTAGCATGAAGACCATCATCGCCCTGAGCTACATCTTCTGCCTGGTGTTCGCC
GGATCCTCTGAACTGGGTAAACGTCTGATCATGGCAGCATTGGACGGTAACAAAGACCGTGTTAAAGACC
TCATTGAAAATGGTGCTGACGTTAACGCGTCCCTCGTGTCTGGGGCGACTCCGTTACACGCCGCCGCCAT
GAACGGCCACAAAGAGGTTGTGAAGTTACTGATCTCCAAGGGCGCAGATGTGAATGCTCAGTCCGCGGCG
GGTTCTACACCTCTGGCTGCGGCGGCGATCAATGGACATAAAGAAGTGGTAAAACTGCTGATAAGTAAAG
GAGCAGACGTCAATGCTGTTACGGCGGCTGGAATGACCCCCCTACATGCTGCTGCTGCTAATGGGCACAA
GGAAGTAGTGAAGTTGCTTATTTCTAAGGGGGCCGACGTAAATGCGAAAGCGGACCGTGGCATGACTCCA
CTCCATTTCGCAGCATGGCGCGGTCATAAGGAAGTCGTTAAACTATTAATCAGCAAAGGTGCGGATTTGA
ACACCTCTGCCAAAGACGGTGCAACCCCGCTTGACATGGCGCGTGAATCTGGCAATGAGGAGGTTGTCAA
GCTCTTGGAAAAGCAACTCGAGGGCAGCGGCTCCGGAGGCAGCGGCTCCGGAAAAATGTATCACACTAAG
GGACAGGAAGGCAGCGTGTGCCTGAGGTCCTCTGACTGTGCATCTGGCCTGTGCTGCGCCAGACACTTTT
GGTCCAAAATCTGCAAGCCGGTTCTGAAAGAGGGCCAGGTGTGCACAAAGCATCGACGAAAGGGCAGCCA
TGGACTCGAGATCTTTCAGAGGTGCTACTGCGGGGAGGGTCTGTCTTGCAGAATCCAGAAAGATCATCAT
CAGGCCTCCAACTCCTCCCGCCTGCACACCTGCCAGCGACATGCGGCCGCGCATCATCACCACCATCACC
ACCATTAAGATCCCGGACCGCCTCTCCCTCCCCCCCCCCTAACGTTACTGGCCGAAGCCGCTTGGAATAA
GGCCGGTGTGCGTTTGTCTATATGTTATTTTCCACCATATTGCCGTCTTTTGGCAATGTGAGGGCCCGGA
AACCTGGCCCTGTCTTCTTGACGAGCATTCCTAGGGGTCTTTCCCCTCTCGCCAAAGGAATGCAAGGTCT
GTTGAATGTCGTGAAGGAAGCAGTTCCTCTGGAAGCTTCTTGAAGACAAACAACGTCTGTAGCGACCCTT
TGCAGGCAGCGGAACCCCCCACCTGGCGACAGGTGCCTCTGCGGCCAAAAGCCACGTGTATAAGATACAC
CTGCAAAGGCGGCACAACCCCAGTGCCACGTTGTGAGTTGGATAGTTGTGGAAAGAGTCAAATGGCTCTC
CTCAAGCGTATTCAACAAGGGGCTGAAGGATGCCCAGAAGGTACCCCATTGTATGGGATCTGATCTGGGG
CCTCGGTGCACATGCTTTACATGTGTTTAGTCGAGGTTAAAAAAACGTCTAGGCCCCCCGAACCACGGGG
ACGTGGTTTTCCTTTGAAAAACACGATGATAAGCTTGCCACAACCCTTATCGAGGCCACCATGGTGAGCA
AGGGCGAGGAGCTGTTCACCGGGGTGGTGCCCATCCTGGTCGAGCTGGACGGCGACGTAAACGGCCACAA
GTTCAGCGTGTCCGGCGAGGGCGAGGGCGATGCCACCTACGGCAAGCTGACCCTGAAGTTCATCTGCACC
ACCGGCAAGCTGCCCGTGCCCTGGCCCACCCTCGTGACCACCCTGACCTACGGCGTGCAGTGCTTCAGCC
GCTACCCCGACCACATGAAGCAGCACGACTTCTTCAAGTCCGCCATGCCCGAAGGCTACGTCCAGGAGCG
CACCATCTTCTTCAAGGACGACGGCAACTACAAGACCCGCGCCGAGGTGAAGTTCGAGGGCGACACCCTG
GTGAACCGCATCGAGCTGAAGGGCATCGACTTCAAGGAGGACGGCAACATCCTGGGGCACAAGCTGGAGT
ACAACTACAACAGCCACAACGTCTATATCATGGCCGACAAGCAGAAGAACGGCATCAAGGTGAACTTCAA
GATCCGCCACAACATCGAGGACGGCAGCGTGCAGCTCGCCGACCACTACCAGCAGAACACCCCCATCGGC
GACGGCCCCGTGCTGCTGCCCGACAACCACTACCTGAGCACCCAGTCCGCCCTGAGCAAAGACCCCAACG
AGAAGCGCGATCACATGGTCCTGCTGGAGTTCGTGACCGCCGCCGGGATCACTCTCGGCATGGACGAGCT
GTACAAGTGAATCTAGAGTCGACCGAGCATCTTACCGCCATTTATACCCATATTTGTTCTGTTTTTCTTG
ATTTGGGTATACATTTAAATGTTAATAGAACAAAATGGTGGGGCAATCATTTACATTTTTAGGGATATGT
AATTACTAGTTCAGGTGTATTGCCACAAGACAAACATGTTAAGAAACTTTCCCGTTATTTACGCTCTGTT
CCTGTTAATCAACCTCTGGATTACAAAATTTGTGAAAGATTGACTGATATTCTTAACTATGTTGCTCCTT
TTACGCTGTGTGGATATGCTGCTTTATAGCCTCTGTATCTAGCTATTGCTTCCCGTACGGCTTTCGTTTT
CTCCTCCTTGTATAAATCCTGGTTGCTGTCTCTTTTAGAGGAGTTGTGGCCCGTTGTCCGTCAACGTGGC
GTGGTGTGCTCTGTGTTTGCTGACGCAACCCCCACTGGCTGGGGCATTGCCACCACCTGTCAACTCCTTT
CTGGGACTTTCGCTTTCCCCCTCCCGATCGCCACGGCAGAACTCATCGCCGCCTGCCTTGCCCGCTGCTG
GACAGGGGCTAGGTTGCTGGGCACTGATAATTCCGTGGTGTTGTCATCGAATTCGGTACCTTTTTAAAAG
AAAAGGGGGGACTGGAAGGGCTAATTCACTCCCAACGAAGACAAGATATCATAACTTCGTATAGCATACA
TTATACGAAGTTATAATTTATTTGTGAAATTTGTGATGCTATTGCTTTATTTGTAACCATATGTTTATTT
GTGAAATTTGTGATGCTATTGCTTTATTTGTAACCATTGCTTTTTGCTTGTACTGGGTCTCTCTGGTTAG
ACCAGATCTGAGCCTGGGAGCTCTCTGGCTAACTAGGGAACCCACTGCTTAAGCCTCAATAAAGCTTGCC
TCGACCAGCCTCGACTGTGCCTTCTAGTTGCCAGCCATCTGTTGTTTGCCCCTCCCCCGTGCCTTCCTTG
ACCCTGGAAGGTGCCACTCCCACTGTCCTTTCCTAATAAAATGAGGAAATTGCATCGCATTGTCTGAGTA
GGTGTCATTCTATTCTGGGGGGTGGGGTGGGGCAGGACAGCAAGGGGGAGGATTGGGAAGACAATAGCAG
GCATGCTGGGGATGCGGTGGGCTCTATGGCCTGCAGCTGCATTAATGAATCGGCCAACGCGCGGGGAGAG
GCGGTTTGCGTATTGGGCGCTCTTCCGCTTCCTCGCTCACTGACTCGCTGCGCTCGGTCGTTCGGCTGCG
GCGAGCGGTATCAGCTCACTCAAAGGCGGTAATACGGTTATCCACAGAATCAGGGGATAACGCAGGAAAG
AACATGTGAGCAAAAGGCCAGCAAAAGGCCAGGAACCGTAAAAAGGCCGCGTTGCTGGCGTTTTTCCATA
GGCTCCGCCCCCCTGACGAGCATCACAAAAATCGACGCTCAAGTCAGAGGTGGCGAAACCCGACAGGACT
ATAAAGATACCAGGCGTTTCCCCCTGGAAGCTCCCTCGTGCGCTCTCCTGTTCCGACCCTGCCGCTTACC
GGATACCTGTCCGCCTTTCTCCCTTCGGGAAGCGTGGCGCTTTCTCATAGCTCACGCTGTAGGTATCTCA
GTTCGGTGTAGGTCGTTCGCTCCAAGCTGGGCTGTGTGCACGAACCCCCCGTTCAGCCCGACCGCTGCGC
CTTATCCGGTAACTATCGTCTTGAGTCCAACCCGGTAAGACACGACTTATCGCCACTGGCAGCAGCCACT
GGTAACAGGATTAGCAGAGCGAGGTATGTAGGCGGTGCTACAGAGTTCTTGAAGTGGTGGCCTAACTACG
GCTACACTAGAAGAACAGTATTTGGTATCTGCGCTCTGCTGAAGCCAGTTACCTTCGGAAAAAGAGTTGG
TAGCTCTTGATCCGGCAAACAAACCACCGCTGGTAGCGGTGGTTTTTTTGTTTGCAAGCAGCAGATTACG
CGCAGAAAAAAAGGATCTCAAGAAGATCCTTTGATCTTTTCTACGGGGTCTGACGCTCAGTGGAACGAAA
ACTCACGTTAAGGGATTTTGGTCATGAGATTATCAAAAAGGATCTTCACCTAGATCCTTTTAAATTAAAA
ATGAAGTTTTAAATCAATCTAAAGTATATATGAGTAAACTTGGTCTGACAGTTACCAATGCTTAATCAGT
GAGGCACCTATCTCAGCGATCTGTCTATTTCGTTCATCCATAGTTGCCTGACTCCCCGTCGTGTAGATAA
CTACGATACGGGAGGGCTTACCATCTGGCCCCAGTGCTGCAATGATACCGCGAGACCCACGCTCACCGGC
TCCAGATTTATCAGCAATAAACCAGCCAGCCGGAAGGGCCGAGCGCAGAAGTGGTCCTGCAACTTTATCC
GCCTCCATCCAGTCTATTAATTGTTGCCGGGAAGCTAGAGTAAGTAGTTCGCCAGTTAATAGTTTGCGCA
ACGTTGTTGCCATTGCTACAGGCATCGTGGTGTCACGCTCGTCGTTTGGTATGGCTTCATTCAGCTCCGG
TTCCCAACGATCAAGGCGAGTTACATGATCCCCCATGTTGTGCAAAAAAGCGGTTAGCTCCTTCGGTCCT
CCGATCGTTGTCAGAAGTAAGTTGGCCGCAGTGTTATCACTCATGGTTATGGCAGCACTGCATAATTCTC
TTACTGTCATGCCATCCGTAAGATGCTTTTCTGTGACTGGTGAGTACTCAACCAAGTCATTCTGAGAATA
GTGTATGCGGCGACCGAGTTGCTCTTGCCCGGCGTCAATACGGGATAATACCGCGCCACATAGCAGAACT
TTAAAAGTGCTCATCATTGGAAAACGTTCTTCGGGGCGAAAACTCTCAAGGATCTTACCGCTGTTGAGAT
CCAGTTCGATGTAACCCACTCGTGCACCCAACTGATCTTCAGCATCTTTTACTTTCACCAGCGTTTCTGG
GTGAGCAAAAACAGGAAGGCAAAATGCCGCAAAAAAGGGAATAAGGGCGACACGGAAATGTTGAATACTC
ATACTCTTCCTTTTTCAATATTATTGAAGCATTTATCAGGGTTATTGTCTCATGAGCGGATACATATTTG
AATGTATTTAGAAAAATAAACAAATAGGGGTTCCGCGCACATTTCCCCGAAAAGTGCCACCTGACGTCAA
