>Addgene plasmid #159627 | RKS-Fzd8 subtype NGS Wnt | depositor partial sequence | sequence record 308637 | RKS-Fzd8 subtype NGS Wnt sequence 966 bps
ATGAAGACCATCATCGCCCTGAGCTACATCTTCTGCCTGGTGTTCGCCGGATCCTCTGAACTGGGTAAAC
GTCTGATCATGGCAGCATTGGACGGTAACAAAGACCGTGTTAAAGACCTCATTGAAAATGGTGCTGACGT
TAACGCGTCCCTCGTGTCTGGGGCGACTCCGTTACACGCCGCCGCCATGAACGGCCACAAAGAGGTTGTG
AAGTTACTGATCTCCAAGGGCGCAGATGTGAATGCTCAGTCCGCGGCGGGTTCTACACCTCTGGCTGCGG
CGGCGATCAATGGACATAAAGAAGTGGTAAAACTGCTGATAAGTAAAGGAGCAGACGTCAATGCTGTTAC
GGCGGCTGGAATGACCCCCCTACATGCTGCTGCTGCTAATGGGCACAAGGAAGTAGTGAAGTTGCTTATT
TCTAAGGGGGCCGACGTAAATGCGAAAGCGGACCGTGGCATGACTCCACTCCATTTCGCAGCATGGCGCG
GTCATAAGGAAGTCGTTAAACTATTAATCAGCAAAGGTGCGGATTTGAACACCTCTGCCAAAGACGGTGC
AACCCCGCTTGACATGGCGCGTGAATCTGGCAATGAGGAGGTTGTCAAGCTCTTGGAAAAGCAACTCGAG
GGCAGCGGCTCCGGAGGCAGCGGCTCCGGAAAAATGTATCACACTAAGGGACAGGAAGGCAGCGTGTGCC
TGAGGTCCTCTGACTGTGCATCTGGCCTGTGCTGCGCCAGACACTTTTGGTCCAAAATCTGCAAGCCGGT
TCTGAAAGAGGGCCAGGTGTGCACAAAGCATCGACGAAAGGGCAGCCATGGACTCGAGATCTTTCAGAGG
TGCTACTGCGGGGAGGGTCTGTCTTGCAGAATCCAGAAAGATCATCATCAGGCCTCCAACTCCTCCCGCC
TGCACACCTGCCAGCGACATGCGGCCGCGCATCATCACCACCATCACCACCATTAA
